Addgene plasmid #20106: pEF 3-YFP-2
Depositing lab: Antonio Richart. Depositing organization: Instituto de Biologia Molecular y Celular de Plantas.
Backbone
  Vector backbone: pDONR221-P3-P2
  Backbone size w/o insert (bp): 4774
  Vector type: Synthetic Biology ; plant Gateway vector
Growth in bacteria
  Bacterial resistance: Kanamycin, 50 μg/mL
  Growth temperature: 37°C
  Growth strain: DH5alpha
  Copy number: High Copy
Gene/Insert
  Gene/Insert name: YFP
  Insert size (bp): 737
  Cloning method: Gateway Cloning
  Sequencing primers: 5′ N/A
Terms and licenses: Academic/Nonprofit Terms; Industry Terms: Not Available to Industry
How to cite: pEF 3-YFP-2 was a gift from Antonio Richart (Addgene plasmid # 20106 ; http://n2t.net/addgene:20106 ; RRID:Addgene_20106)
