[The description below was written by a language model from this plasmid's Addgene catalogue record and pLannotate feature annotations shown in this document.]
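Description:
pEF 3-YFP-2 is a Gateway entry clone made in the pDONR221-P3-P2 donor backbone and catalogued as a synthetic biology / plant Gateway vector. It is propagated in E. coli, with a high-copy ColE1/pUC-type origin of replication and a kanamycin resistance gene (aph(3')-Ia) for selection. The annotated depositor sequence is 3,294 nt. This is smaller than the listed backbone size of 4,774 bp, as expected when BP recombination replaces the donor vector's counter-selection cassette with the insert. The backbone also carries rrnB T1 and T2 transcription terminators upstream of the cloning site, which insulate the insert from read-through transcription. The remaining annotations are a T7 promoter downstream of the cassette and short lacI and lacZα fragments that are vector remnants.

The payload is a yellow fluorescent protein coding sequence of about 0.7 kb, annotated as the Aequorea victoria-derived variant EYFP-Q69K. It is flanked by attL3 on the 5' side and attL2 on the 3' side. No eukaryotic or plant promoter or terminator is annotated, so the plasmid is not an expression construct in itself. It serves as a module donor. The attL3/attL2 pairing fixes YFP in the final position of a MultiSite Gateway LR reaction, where it is assembled in a defined order and orientation with other entry clones into an attR-containing destination vector. That position suits a C-terminal fluorescent tag fused to an upstream coding module, or a reporter placed downstream of other elements, in plant expression vectors. The record does not specify the partner entry clones, the destination vectors or the reading-frame details across the att junctions.
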