Features (pLannotate 1.2.2; 10 found; start..end, strand, type, name):
    120..138     -  promoter       T7 promoter: promoter for bacteriophage T7 RNA polymerase
    272..1081    +  CDS            KanR: aminoglycoside phosphotransferase; aph(3')-Ia; confers resistance to kanamycin in bacteria or G418 (Geneticin®) in eukaryotes
   1228..1816    +  rep_origin     ori: high-copy-number ColE1/pMB1/pBR322/pUC origin of replication
   1999..2091    +  CDS            lacI (fragment): lac repressor; lacI; The lac repressor binds to the lac operator to inhibit transcription in E. coli. This inhibition can be relieved by adding lactose or isopropyl-β-D-thiogalactopyranoside (IPTG).
   2146..2173    -  terminator     rrnB T2 terminator: transcription terminator T2 from the E. coli rrnB gene
   2305..2348    +  terminator     rrnB T1 terminator: Escherichia coli rrnB; transcription terminator T1 from the E. coli rrnB gene
   2395..2431    -  CDS            lacZα (fragment): LacZα fragment of β-galactosidase; lacZ fragment
   2448..2543    +  protein_bind   attL3: mutant version of attL; recombination site for the Gateway® LR reaction LR Clonase™
   2546..3262    +  CDS            EYFP-Q69K: EYFP-Q69K is a basic (constitutively fluorescent) green/yellow fluorescent protein published in 1999, derived from Aequorea victoria. It has moderate acid sensitivity.
   3284..89      -  protein_bind   attL2 (across the origin): mutant version of attL; recombination site for the Gateway® LR reaction LR Clonase™
>Addgene plasmid #20106 | pEF 3-YFP-2 | depositor full sequence | sequence record 9476 | Author sequence
TTGTACAAAGTTGGCATTATAAGAAAGCATTGCTTATCAATTTGTTGCAACGAACAGGTCACTATCAGTC
AAAATAAAATCATTATTTGCCATCCAGCTGCAGGGCGGCCGCGATATCCCCTATAGTGAGTCGTATTACA
TGGTCATAGCTGTTTCCTGGCAGCTCTGGCCCGTGTCTCAAAATCTCTGATGTTACATTGCACAAGATAA
AAATATATCATCATGAACAATAAAACTGTCTGCTTACATAAACAGTAATACAAGGGGTGTTATGAGCCAT
ATTCAACGGGAAACGTCGAGGCCGCGATTAAATTCCAACATGGATGCTGATTTATATGGGTATAAATGGG
CTCGCGATAATGTCGGGCAATCAGGTGCGACAATCTATCGCTTGTATGGGAAGCCCGATGCGCCAGAGTT
GTTTCTGAAACATGGCAAAGGTAGCGTTGCCAATGATGTTACAGATGAGATGGTCAGACTAAACTGGCTG
ACGGAATTTATGCCTCTTCCGACCATCAAGCATTTTATCCGTACTCCTGATGATGCATGGTTACTCACCA
CTGCGATCCCCGGAAAAACAGCATTCCAGGTATTAGAAGAATATCCTGATTCAGGTGAAAATATTGTTGA
TGCGCTGGCAGTGTTCCTGCGCCGGTTGCATTCGATTCCTGTTTGTAATTGTCCTTTTAACAGCGATCGC
GTATTTCGTCTCGCTCAGGCGCAATCACGAATGAATAACGGTTTGGTTGATGCGAGTGATTTTGATGACG
AGCGTAATGGCTGGCCTGTTGAACAAGTCTGGAAAGAAATGCATAAACTTTTGCCATTCTCACCGGATTC
AGTCGTCACTCATGGTGATTTCTCACTTGATAACCTTATTTTTGACGAGGGGAAATTAATAGGTTGTATT
GATGTTGGACGAGTCGGAATCGCAGACCGATACCAGGATCTTGCCATCCTATGGAACTGCCTCGGTGAGT
TTTCTCCTTCATTACAGAAACGGCTTTTTCAAAAATATGGTATTGATAATCCTGATATGAATAAATTGCA
GTTTCATTTGATGCTCGATGAGTTTTTCTAATCAGAATTGGTTAATTGGTTGTAACACTGGCAGAGCATT
ACGCTGACTTGACGGGACGGCGCAAGCTCATGACCAAAATCCCTTAACGTGAGTTACGCGTCGTTCCACT
GAGCGTCAGACCCCGTAGAAAAGATCAAAGGATCTTCTTGAGATCCTTTTTTTCTGCGCGTAATCTGCTG
CTTGCAAACAAAAAAACCACCGCTACCAGCGGTGGTTTGTTTGCCGGATCAAGAGCTACCAACTCTTTTT
CCGAAGGTAACTGGCTTCAGCAGAGCGCAGATACCAAATACTGTTCTTCTAGTGTAGCCGTAGTTAGGCC
ACCACTTCAAGAACTCTGTAGCACCGCCTACATACCTCGCTCTGCTAATCCTGTTACCAGTGGCTGCTGC
CAGTGGCGATAAGTCGTGTCTTACCGGGTTGGACTCAAGACGATAGTTACCGGATAAGGCGCAGCGGTCG
GGCTGAACGGGGGGTTCGTGCACACAGCCCAGCTTGGAGCGAACGACCTACACCGAACTGAGATACCTAC
AGCGTGAGCTATGAGAAAGCGCCACGCTTCCCGAAGGGAGAAAGGCGGACAGGTATCCGGTAAGCGGCAG
GGTCGGAACAGGAGAGCGCACGAGGGAGCTTCCAGGGGGAAACGCCTGGTATCTTTATAGTCCTGTCGGG
TTTCGCCACCTCTGACTTGAGCGTCGATTTTTGTGATGCTCGTCAGGGGGGCGGAGCCTATGGAAAAACG
CCAGCAACGCGGCCTTTTTACGGTTCCTGGCCTTTTGCTGGCCTTTTGCTCACATGTTCTTTCCTGCGTT
ATCCCCTGATTCTGTGGATAACCGTATTACCGCCTTTGAGTGAGCTGATACCGCTCGCCGCAGCCGAACG
ACCGAGCGCAGCGAGTCAGTGAGCGAGGAAGCGGAAGAGCGCCCAATACGCAAACCGCCTCTCCCCGCGC
GTTGGCCGATTCATTAATGCAGCTGGCACGACAGGTTTCCCGACTGGAAAGCGGGCAGTGAGCGCAACGC
AATTAATACGCGTACCGCTAGCCAGGAAGAGTTTGTAGAAACGCAAAAAGGCCATCCGTCAGGATGGCCT
TCTGCTTAGTTTGATGCCTGGCAGTTTATGGCGGGCGTCCTGCCCGCCACCCTCCGGGCCGTTGCTTCAC
AACGTTCAAATCCGCTCCCGGCGGATTTGTCCTACTCAGGAGAGCGTTCACCGACAAACAACAGATAAAA
CGAAAGGCCCAGTCTTCCGACTGAGCCTTTCGTTTTATTTGATGCCTGGCAGTTCCCTACTCTCGCGTTA
ACGCTAGCATGGATGTTTTCCCAGTCACGACGTTGTAAAACGACGGCCAGTCTTAAGCTCGGGCCCCAAA
TAATGATTTTATTTTGACTGATAGTGACCTGTTCGTTGCAACAAATTGATGAGCAATGCTTTTTTATAAT
GCCAACTTTGTATAATAAAGTTGCTATGGTGAGCAAGGGCGAGGAGCTGTTCACCGGGGTGGTGCCCATC
CTGGTCGAGCTGGACGGCGACGTAAACGGCCACAAGTTCAGCGTGTCCGGCGAGGGCGAGGGCGATGCCA
CCTACGGCAAGCTGACCCTGAAGTTCATCTGCACCACCGGCAAGCTGCCCGTGCCCTGGCCCACCCTCGT
GACCACCTTCGGCTACGGCCTGAAGTGCTTCGCCCGCTACCCCGACCACATGAAGCAGCACGACTTCTTC
AAGTCCGCCATGCCCGAAGGCTACGTCCAGGAGCGCACCATCTTCTTCAAGGACGACGGCAACTACAAGA
CCCGCGCCGAGGTGAAGTTCGAGGGCGACACCCTGGTGAACCGCATCGAGCTGAAGGGCATCGACTTCAA
GGAGGACGGCAACATCCTGGGGCACAAGCTGGAGTACAACTACAACAGCCACAACGTCTATATCATGGCC
GACAAGCAGAAGAACGGCATCAAGGTGAACTTCAAGATCCGCCACAACATCGAGGACGGCAGCGTGCAGC
TCGCCGACCACTACCAGCAGAACACCCCCATCGGCGACGGCCCCGTGCTGCTGCCCGACAACCACTACCT
GAGCTACCAGTCCGCCCTGAGCAAAGACCCCAACGAGAAGCGCGATCACATGGTCCTGCTGGAGTTCGTG
ACCGCCGCCGGGATCACTCTCGGCATGGACGAGCTCTACAAGTCAGTCATGAGCTAAGGTACTACCCAGC
TTTC
