>Addgene plasmid #20106 | pEF 3-YFP-2 | addgene partial sequence | sequence record 25862 | 20106 with T7
TGATTTTATTTTGACTGATAGTGACCTGTTCGTTGCAACAAATTGATAAGCAATGCTTTCTTATAATGCC
AACTTTGTACAAGAAAGCTGGGTAGTACCTTAGCTCATGACTGACTTGTAGAGCTCGTCCATGCCGAGAG
TGATCCCGGCGGCGGTCACGAACTCCAGCAGGACCATGTGATCGCGCTTCTCGTTGGGGTCTTTGCTCAG
GGCGGACTGGTAGCTCAGGTAGTGGTTGTCGGGCAGCAGCACGGGGCCGTCGCCGATGGGGGTGTTCTGC
TGGTAGTGGTCGGCGAGCTGCACGCTGCCGTCCTCGATGTTGTGGCGGATCTTGAAGTTCACCTTGATGC
CGTTCTTCTGCTTGTCGGCCATGATATAGACGTTGTGGCTGTTGTAGTTGTACTCCAGCTTGTGCCCCAG
GATGTTGCCGTCCTCCTTGAAGTCGATGCCCTTCAGCTCGATGCGGTTCACCAGGGTGTCGCCCTCGAAC
TTCACCTCGGCGCGGGTCTTGTAGTTGCCGTCGTCCTTGAAGAAGATGGTGCGCTCCTGGGCGTAGCCTT
CGGGCATGGCGGACTTGAAGAAGTCGTGCTGCTTCATGTGGTCGGGGTAGCGGGCGAAGCACTTCAGGCC
GTAGCCGAAGGTGGTCACGAGGGTGGGCCAGGGCACGGGCAGCTTGCCGGTGGTGCAGATGAACTTCAGG
GTCAGCTTGCCGTAAGTGGCATCGCCCTCGCCCTCG
